>Addgene plasmid #81780 | pDONR223_GLIPR1_WT | addgene full sequence | sequence record 168908 | Addgene NGS Result
CTTTCCTGCGTTATCCCCTGATTCTGTGGATAACCGTATTACCGCCTTTGAGTGAGCTGATACCGCTCGC
CGCAGCCGAACGACCGAGCGCAGCGAGTCAGTGAGCGAGGAAGCGGAAGAGCGCCCAATACGCAAACCGC
CTCTCCCCGCGCGTTGGCCGATTCATTAATGCAGCTGGCACGACAGGTTTCCCGACTGGAAAGCGGGCAG
TGAGCGCAACGCAATTAATACGCGTACCGCTAGCCAGGAAGAGTTTGTAGAAACGCAAAAAGGCCATCCG
TCAGGATGGCCTTCTGCTTAGTTTGATGCCTGGCAGTTTATGGCGGGCGTCCTGCCCGCCACCCTCCGGG
CCGTTGCTTCACAACGTTCAAATCCGCTCCCGGCGGATTTGTCCTACTCAGGAGAGCGTTCACCGACAAA
CAACAGATAAAACGAAAGGCCCAGTCTTCCGACTGAGCCTTTCGTTTTATTTGATGCCTGGCAGTTCCCT
ACTCTCGCGTTAACGCTAGCATGGATGTTTTCCCAGTCACGACGTTGTAAAACGACGGCCAGTCTTAAGC
TCGGGCCCCAAATAATGATTTTATTTTGACTGATAGTGACCTGTTCGTTGCAACAAATTGATGAGCAATG
CTTTTTTATAATGCCAACTTTGTACAAAAAAGTTGGCACCATGCGTGTCACACTTGCTACAATAGCCTGG
ATGGTTTCTTTTGTCTCCAATTATTCACACACAGCAAATATTTTGCCAGATATCGAAAATGAAGATTTCA
TCAAAGACTGCGTTCGAATCCATAACAAGTTCCGATCAGAGGTGAAACCAACAGCCAGTGATATGCTATA
CATGACTTGGGACCCAGCACTAGCCCAAATTGCAAAAGCATGGGCCAGCAATTGCCAGTTTTCACATAAT
ACACGGCTGAAGCCACCCCACAAGCTGCACCCAAACTTCACTTCACTGGGAGAGAACATCTGGACTGGGT
CTGTGCCCATTTTTTCTGTGTCTTCCGCCATCACAAACTGGTATGACGAAATCCAGGACTATGACTTCAA
GACTCGGATATGCAAAAAAGTCTGTGGCCACTACACTCAGGTTGTTTGGGCAGATAGTTACAAAGTTGGC
TGCGCAGTTCAATTTTGCCCTAAAGTTTCTGGCTTTGACGCTCTTTCCAATGGAGCACATTTTATATGCA
ACTACGGACCAGGAGGGAATTACCCAACTTGGCCATATAAGAGAGGAGCCACCTGCAGTGCCTGCCCCAA
TAATGACAAGTGTTTGGACAATCTCTGTGTTAACCGACAGCGAGACCAAGTCAAACGTTACTACTCTGTT
GTATATCCAGGCTGGCCCATATATCCACGTAACAGATACACTTCTCTCTTTCTCATTGTTAATTCAGTAA
TTCTAATACTGTCTGTTATAATTACCATTTTGGTACAGCACAAGTACCCTAATTTAGTTCTTTTGGACTG
ATTGCCAACTTTCTTGTACAAAGTTGGCATTATAAGAAAGCATTGCTTATCAATTTGTTGCAACGAACAG
GTCACTATCAGTCAAAATAAAATCATTATTTGCCATCCAGCTGATATCCCCTATAGTGAGTCGTATTACA
TGGTCATAGCTGTTTCCTGGCAGCTCTGGCCCGTGTCTCAAAATCTCTGATGTTACATTGCACAAGATAA
AAATATATCATCATGCCTCCTCTAGACCAGCCAGGACAGAAATGCCTCGACTTCGCTGCTACCCAAGGTT
GCCGGGTGACGCACACCGTGGAAACGGATGAAGGCACGAACCCAGTGGACATAAGCCTGTTCGGTTCGTA
AGCTGTAATGCAAGTAGCGTATGCGCTCACGCAACTGGTCCAGAACCTTGACCGAACGCAGCGGTGGTAA
CGGCGCAGTGGCGGTTTTCATGGCTTGTTATGACTGTTTTTTTGGGGTACAGTCTATGCCTCGGGCATCC
AAGCAGCAAGCGCGTTACGCCGTGGGTCGATGTTTGATGTTATGGAGCAGCAACGATGTTACGCAGCAGG
GCAGTCGCCCTAAAACAAAGTTAAACATTATGAGGGAAGCGGTGATCGCCGAAGTATCGACTCAACTATC
AGAGGTAGTTGGCGTCATCGAGCGCCATCTCGAACCGACGTTGCTGGCCGTACATTTGTACGGCTCCGCA
GTGGATGGCGGCCTGAAGCCACACAGTGATATTGATTTGCTGGTTACGGTGACCGTAAGGCTTGATGAAA
CAACGCGGCGAGCTTTGATCAACGACCTTTTGGAAACTTCGGCTTCCCCTGGAGAGAGCGAGATTCTCCG
CGCTGTAGAAGTCACCATTGTTGTGCACGACGACATCATTCCGTGGCGTTATCCAGCTAAGCGCGAACTG
CAATTTGGAGAATGGCAGCGCAATGACATTCTTGCAGGTATCTTCGAGCCAGCCACGATCGACATTGATC
TGGCTATCTTGCTGACAAAAGCAAGAGAACATAGCGTTGCCTTGGTAGGTCCAGCGGCGGAGGAACTCTT
TGATCCGGTTCCTGAACAGGATCTATTTGAGGCGCTAAATGAAACCTTAACGCTATGGAACTCGCCGCCC
GACTGGGCTGGCGATGAGCGAAATGTAGTGCTTACGTTGTCCCGCATTTGGTACAGCGCAGTAACCGGCA
AAATCGCGCCGAAGGATGTCGCTGCCGACTGGGCAATGGAGCGCCTGCCGGCCCAGTATCAGCCCGTCAT
ACTTGAAGCTAGACAGGCTTATCTTGGACAAGAAGAAGATCGCTTGGCCTCGCGCGCAGATCAGTTGGAA
GAATTTGTCCACTACGTGAAAGGCGAGATCACCAAGGTAGTCGGCAAATAACCCTCGAGCCACCCATGAC
CAAAATCCCTTAACGTGAGTTACGCGTCGTTCCACTGAGCGTCAGACCCCGTAGAAAAGATCAAAGGATC
TTCTTGAGATCCTTTTTTTCTGCGCGTAATCTGCTGCTTGCAAACAAAAAAACCACCGCTACCAGCGGTG
GTTTGTTTGCCGGATCAAGAGCTACCAACTCTTTTTCCGAAGGTAACTGGCTTCAGCAGAGCGCAGATAC
CAAATACTGTTCTTCTAGTGTAGCCGTAGTTAGGCCACCACTTCAAGAACTCTGTAGCACCGCCTACATA
CCTCGCTCTGCTAATCCTGTTACCAGTGGCTGCTGCCAGTGGCGATAAGTCGTGTCTTACCGGGTTGGAC
TCAAGACGATAGTTACCGGATAAGGCGCAGCGGTCGGGCTGAACGGGGGGTTCGTGCACACAGCCCAGCT
TGGAGCGAACGACCTACACCGAACTGAGATACCTACAGCGTGAGCTATGAGAAAGCGCCACGCTTCCCGA
AGGGAGAAAGGCGGACAGGTATCCGGTAAGCGGCAGGGTCGGAACAGGAGAGCGCACGAGGGAGCTTCCA
GGGGGAAACGCCTGGTATCTTTATAGTCCTGTCGGGTTTCGCCACCTCTGACTTGAGCGTCGATTTTTGT
GATGCTCGTCAGGGGGGCGGAGCCTATGGAAAAACGCCAGCAACGCGGCCTTTTTACGGTTCCTGGCCTT
TTGCTGGCCTTTTGCTCACATGTT
Features (pLannotate 1.2.2; 12 found; start..end, strand, type, name):
    121..213     +  CDS            lacI (fragment): lac repressor; lacI; The lac repressor binds to the lac operator to inhibit transcription in E. coli. This inhibition can be relieved by adding lactose or isopropyl-β-D-thiogalactopyranoside (IPTG).
    268..295     -  terminator     rrnB T2 terminator: transcription terminator T2 from the E. coli rrnB gene
    427..470     +  terminator     rrnB T1 terminator: Escherichia coli rrnB; transcription terminator T1 from the E. coli rrnB gene
    517..553     -  CDS            lacZα (fragment): LacZα fragment of β-galactosidase; lacZ fragment
    570..665     +  protein_bind   attL3: mutant version of attL; recombination site for the Gateway® LR reaction LR Clonase™
    671..1468    +  CDS            GLIPR1: GLIP1_HUMAN - Also known as GLIPR, RTVP1. Experimental evidence at protein level: Swiss-Prot protein existence level 1. From Homo sapiens (Human).
   1476..1571    -  protein_bind   attL3: mutant version of attL; recombination site for the Gateway® LR reaction LR Clonase™
   1590..1608    -  promoter       T7 promoter: promoter for bacteriophage T7 RNA polymerase
   1798..1821    +  promoter       Pc promoter (fragment): intI1 (promoter lies within the coding sequence); class 1 integron promoter
   1997..2053    +  CDS            GmR (fragment): gentamycin acetyltransferase; aacC1; confers resistance to gentamycin
   2060..2851    +  CDS            SmR: aminoglycoside adenylyltransferase (Murphy, 1985); aadA; confers resistance to spectinomycin and streptomycin
   2944..3532    +  rep_origin     ori: high-copy-number ColE1/pMB1/pBR322/pUC origin of replication
