[The description below was written by a language model from this plasmid's Addgene catalogue record and pLannotate feature annotations shown in this document.]
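Description:
pDONR223_GLIPR1_WT is a Gateway entry clone built on the Invitrogen pDONR223 backbone and carrying the wild-type human GLIPR1 open reading frame (also known as CRISP7, GLIPR or RTVP1; reference transcript NM_006851.2). It is a small bacterial plasmid of about 3.6 kb, maintained at high copy in E. coli through a ColE1/pUC-type origin. Selection is with spectinomycin, through the aadA aminoglycoside adenylyltransferase gene (SmR). Upstream of this marker the annotation picks up fragments of a class 1 integron Pc promoter and a gentamicin acetyltransferase gene, apparently remnants of the cassette from which the marker derives.

The GLIPR1 coding sequence sits between two attL recombination sites. The automated annotation labels both as attL3, although the site variants are not otherwise specified in the record. These sites allow the ORF to be transferred by an LR Clonase reaction into any compatible Gateway destination vector. The record lists no promoter for the insert, so the plasmid is a shuttle and archival clone rather than an expression construct. A T7 promoter lies just outside the downstream att site in the reverse orientation, and rrnB T1 and T2 terminators upstream insulate the cassette from read-through transcription. Short lacI and lacZα fragments are backbone remnants. The clone is in the "closed" configuration, with a stop codon directly after the ORF. Destination vectors will therefore yield native C-termini and cannot add C-terminal fusion tags.

The plasmid belongs to the Target Accelerator Plasmid Collection. There it serves as the wild-type reference ORF for comparison with cancer-associated variant alleles in systematic functional screens.
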