Addgene plasmid #81780: pDONR223_GLIPR1_WT
Purpose: Gateway Donor vector containing GLIPR1 , part of the Target Accelerator Plasmid Collection.
Depositing lab: Jesse Boehm & William Hahn & David Root. Depositing organization: Broad Institute. Publication: Systematic Functional Interrogation of Rare Cancer Variants Identifies Oncogenic Alleles. Kim E, Ilic N, Shrestha Y, Zou L, Kamburov A, Zhu C, Yang X, Lubonja R, Tran N, Nguyen C, Lawrence MS, Piccioni F, Bagul M, Doench JG, Chouinard CR, Wu X, Hogstrom L, Natoli T, Tamayo P, Horn H, Corsello SM, Lage K, Root DE, Subramanian A, Golub TR, Getz G, Boehm JS, Hahn WC. Cancer Discov. 2016 Jul;6(7):714-26. doi: 10.1158/2159-8290.CD-16-0160. Epub 2016 May 4. PubMed 27147599.
Backbone
  Vector backbone: pDONR223
  Backbone manufacturer: Invitrogen
  Backbone size w/o insert (bp): 2790
  Vector type: Gateway Entry vector
Growth in bacteria
  Bacterial resistance: Spectinomycin, 50 μg/mL
  Growth temperature: 37°C
  Growth strain: DH5alpha
  Copy number: High Copy
Gene/Insert
  Gene/Insert name: GLIPR1 (alt name: NM_006851.2)
  Species: H. sapiens (human)
  Mutation: WT
  Entrez Gene: GLIPR1 (a.k.a. CRISP7, GLIPR, RTVP1)
  Promoter: None
  Cloning method: Gateway Cloning
  Sequencing primers: 5′ M13pUC-fwd; 3′ M13-Rev
Terms and licenses: Academic/Nonprofit Terms; Industry Terms: Not Available to Industry
Depositor comments: Closed state: stop codon immediately follows insert
How to cite: pDONR223_GLIPR1_WT was a gift from Jesse Boehm & William Hahn & David Root (Addgene plasmid # 81780 ; http://n2t.net/addgene:81780 ; RRID:Addgene_81780)
