>Addgene plasmid #81780 | pDONR223_GLIPR1_WT | depositor partial sequence | sequence record 155099 | Insert sequence
ATGCGTGTCACACTTGCTACAATAGCCTGGATGGTTTCTTTTGTCTCCAATTATTCACACACAGCAAATA
TTTTGCCAGATATCGAAAATGAAGATTTCATCAAAGACTGCGTTCGAATCCATAACAAGTTCCGATCAGA
GGTGAAACCAACAGCCAGTGATATGCTATACATGACTTGGGACCCAGCACTAGCCCAAATTGCAAAAGCA
TGGGCCAGCAATTGCCAGTTTTCACATAATACACGGCTGAAGCCACCCCACAAGCTGCACCCAAACTTCA
CTTCACTGGGAGAGAACATCTGGACTGGGTCTGTGCCCATTTTTTCTGTGTCTTCCGCCATCACAAACTG
GTATGACGAAATCCAGGACTATGACTTCAAGACTCGGATATGCAAAAAAGTCTGTGGCCACTACACTCAG
GTTGTTTGGGCAGATAGTTACAAAGTTGGCTGCGCAGTTCAATTTTGCCCTAAAGTTTCTGGCTTTGACG
CTCTTTCCAATGGAGCACATTTTATATGCAACTACGGACCAGGAGGGAATTACCCAACTTGGCCATATAA
GAGAGGAGCCACCTGCAGTGCCTGCCCCAATAATGACAAGTGTTTGGACAATCTCTGTGTTAACCGACAG
CGAGACCAAGTCAAACGTTACTACTCTGTTGTATATCCAGGCTGGCCCATATATCCACGTAACAGATACA
CTTCTCTCTTTCTCATTGTTAATTCAGTAATTCTAATACTGTCTGTTATAATTACCATTTTGGTACAGCA
CAAGTACCCTAATTTAGTTCTTTTGGAC
